Addgene plasmid #201327: pSW010
Purpose: pDefence10:Eluc (defence-induced promoter with green-shifted luciferase expression cassette)
Depositing lab: Benjamin Schwessinger. Depositing organization: Australian National University.
Backbone
  Vector backbone: pICH47732
  Vector type: Plant Expression
Growth in bacteria
  Bacterial resistance: Ampicillin, 100 μg/mL
  Growth temperature: 37°C
  Growth strain: DH5alpha
  Copy number: High Copy
Gene/Insert
  Gene/Insert name: pDefence10:Eluc
  Species: Triticum aestivum
  Mutation: removal of BsaI and BpiI sites
  Cloning method: Restriction Enzyme; 5′ cloning site unknown (unknown if destroyed)
Terms and licenses: Academic/Nonprofit Terms; Industry Terms: Not Available to Industry
How to cite: pSW010 was a gift from Benjamin Schwessinger (Addgene plasmid # 201327 ; http://n2t.net/addgene:201327 ; RRID:Addgene_201327)
