[The description below was written by a language model from this plasmid's Addgene catalogue record and pLannotate feature annotations shown in this document.]
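Description:
pSW010 is a plant expression plasmid built on pICH47732, a backbone that carries T-DNA borders and dual bacterial replication functions. The feature table shows a high-copy ColE1/pUC-type origin alongside the broad-host-range incP oriV and its initiator gene trfA, an arrangement that normally allows maintenance both in E. coli and in Agrobacterium. Selection in bacteria is by ampicillin through the β-lactamase gene and its own promoter. Nopaline-type left and right border repeats flank the payload region, so the cassette sits within a transferable T-DNA, although the record does not state how the plasmid is delivered to plant cells.

The insert, pDefence10:Eluc, is a reporter cassette in which a defence-induced promoter, listed with Triticum aestivum as the source species, drives Eluc, a green-shifted luciferase. Internal BsaI and BpiI sites were removed from the insert, which fits use of the part in Type IIS (Golden Gate-style) assembly. The automated annotation does not recognise either the promoter or the luciferase coding sequence. The long unannotated stretch between the left border and the NOS terminator presumably holds them, with the NOS terminator supplying transcription termination and polyadenylation just upstream of the right border. The very short hits to a polyhedrin 3' UTR, a Drosophila U6-3 promoter and TetR are fragments of about twenty bases and are most likely chance matches rather than functional elements.

As recorded, the construct serves as a luminescent readout of defence signalling, with luciferase output reporting activation of the defence-responsive promoter. The record gives no further detail on the promoter's gene of origin or its inducing stimuli.
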