Features (pLannotate 1.2.2; 11 found; start..end, strand, type, name):
    304..320     -  3'UTR          polyhedrin 3' UTR (fragment): 3' UTR from the Autographa californica nucleopolyhedrovirus polyhedrin gene (Suzuki et al., 2006)
   1572..1588    -  promoter       dU6-3 promoter (fragment): RNA polymerase III promoter for Drosophila U6-3 snRNA (Port et al., 2014)
   2476..2728    +  terminator     NOS terminator: nopaline synthase terminator and poly(A) signal
   2776..2800    +  misc_feature   RB T-DNA repeat: right border repeat from nopaline C58 T-DNA
   2912..2932    -  CDS            TetR (fragment): tetracycline resistance regulatory protein; tetR
   2959..4104    -  CDS            trfA: TRFA_ECOLX - Experimental evidence at protein level: Swiss-Prot protein existence level 1. Also involved in plasmid copy number control, promoting intermolecular coupling of protein bound iterons at oriV, which inhibits replication initiation. From Escherichia coli.
   4440..5028    -  rep_origin     ori: high-copy-number ColE1/pMB1/pBR322/pUC origin of replication
   5199..6059    -  CDS            AmpR: β-lactamase; bla; confers resistance to ampicillin, carbenicillin, and related antibiotics
   6060..6164    -  promoter       AmpR promoter: bla
   6251..6882    -  rep_origin     oriV: incP origin of replication
   6974..6998    +  misc_feature   LB T-DNA repeat: left border repeat from nopaline C58 T-DNA
>Addgene plasmid #201327 | pSW010 | addgene full sequence | sequence record 410538 | Addgene NGS Result
TCTGTGAAGACAATGCCGAATTCGGATCCGGAGGGCTATCTAGTGTTCAGACAAATACAGACACACCATT
TAGGAGAAAAGCGTCGTCGAGATTGCTCTCCGATCCCCTTGTCATCACTCCTCCCCGAGCCAGCGATTAC
GATCCACAGTCGACGACCACCAACATAGGCCTGGCCGCAAACCCTTTCTTTCCGTAGTAAGCAACACTAT
TGAGAAAGCGCTTTCTTGATCAAAGGAAATAATCATTGTAGTTCCTCTTTAGGCAAGCTACTTTGTTTAA
CAATTTTAAATGAAGGTTTCTTGAATGTACTAATAACAATTATATCATAGGTAAAGATGCTGCTGCTTTG
TCTGTTTGCCGTATGGACGGAGACATTGTAAAACACCGGTTTACGTTCCATGAGTAGTCATTTTCTATGT
GCCTTAACCGTGTTCTCGGTCGGCTCGTCTTTGAATGTTATTAGTACGACAAGCTAGGTGTGCATGCATG
TCACTTTCGATCCCAAGACGGTAGCCATTGTGCAGCACGTACGTACATATGCACGAAAGCGAAACATTCC
ACTCGTACGTATTGGAAAACCAGGAAAAGTATTGGAAAACGCGTACGTAGGTGTTGTGTTGCCTACTGGT
TAAGGAAGCTGGCGCGTTTGCCTCCGTGCACAACGCTATAGCACTATGCCACTATATAAGGACACGCCCG
GCCCTATATATGGCGAAAAGCACGTCACAACCCACAAAGCAATACAGATCATATACTGAGCCAGCCCGTG
GATCACTTCAGTCCATCGCTATTCCATTCACTGCTGAGCTTTTTGAAAGCTAGTTCGTTGGTAAATGGAG
AGAGAGAAGAACGTGGTGTACGGCCCCGAGCCCAAGCACCCTCTGGGCAACTTCACCGCCGGCGAGATGC
TGTACAACGCTCTGCACAAGCACTCCCACATCCCCCAGGCCATCCTGGACGTGATGGGCAACGAGTCCCT
TTCCTACCAGGAGTTCTTCGACACTACTGTGAAGCTGGGCCAGAGCCTCCAGAACTGTGGCTACAAGATG
AACGATGTCGTGTCGATCTGTGCAGAGAACAACAAGAGATTCTTCATCCCCATCATCTCCGCCTGGTACA
TCGGCATGGTGGTGGCCCCTGTGAACGAGGACTATATCCCAGACGAGCTGTGTAAAGTGACCGGCATCTC
CAAGCCGATCCTGGTCTTTACCACTAGGAAGATCCTGCCTAAGGTTTTGGAGGTTAAAGACAGAACCAAC
TACATAAAGAGGATCATCATACTGGACTCTGAAGAGAACCTGCTGGGCTGCGAGAGCCTGCACAACTTCA
TGTCCAGGTACTCCGACAACAACCTCCAAACATTCAAGCCTCTGCACTACGACCCTGTGGACCAGGTAGC
CGCCATCCTGTGCTCCTCCGGCACAACCGGCCTGCCTAAAGGCGTGATGCAGACCCACAGGAACATCTGT
GTGAGACTCACACACGCATCTGACCCCAGAGTGGGTACACAACTCATCCCCGGCGTATCCGTGCTGGCCT
ACCTGCCATTCTTCCACGCCTTCGGCTTCAGTATCAACCTGGGCTATTTCATGGTGGGCCTGAGAGTGGT
GATGCTCCGAAGGTTTAACCAGGAGGTGTTCCTGAAGGCCATCCAGGACTACGAGGTGAGGAGCGTGATC
AACGTTCCCTCCACAATCCTGTTCCTGTCCAAGAGCCCTCTGGTGGACAAGTACGACCTATCCACCCTGG
CGGAGCTGTGCTGTGGAGCCGCTCCTCTGGCGAAGGAGGTGGCCGAGATCGCCGTGAAGAGGCTGAACCT
GCCAGGGATACGGTGTGGCTACGGTCTAACAGAGTCTACCTCCGCCAACATCCATACTCTGCACAACGAG
TTCAAGTCCGGCTCCCTGGGCAAGGTGACACCTTACATGGCCGCCAAGATCATCGACAGGAACACCGGCG
AGGCCCTGGGTCCAAACCAGGTGGGCGAGCTGTGCATCTGGGGACCTATGGTAACAAAAGGCTATGTGAA
CAACCCACAGGCTACTAAGGAGGCCATCGACGACGACGGCTGGCTGCACTCTGGCGACTTCGGCTACTAC
GACGAGGACGAGTATTTCTACATCGTGGACCGGTACAAGGAGCTGATCAAATACAAGGGCTATCAGGTCG
CCCCTGTGGAGCTGGAGGAGATCCTCCTTCAGCACCCAGGCATCAGGGACGTGGCCGTCGTGGGTATCCC
TGACATCGAGGCCGGCGAGCTGCCAGCCGGCTTCGTGGTGAAGCAGCCCGGCGCCCAACTCACCGCTAAG
GAGGTGTACGACTTCCTGGCCCAGAGGGTGTCTCACTCCAAGTACCTGAGGGGCGGCGTAAGGTTCGTGG
ACTCTATCCCCAGGAACGTGACAGGCAAGATTAGTCGAAAAGAGCTGAGGGAGGCCCTGATGGAGAAGGC
TTCTAAGCTGTAAGCTTGTCAAGCAGATCGTTCAAACATTTGGCAATAAAGTTTCTTAAGATTGAATCCT
GTTGCCGGTCTTGCGATGATTATCATATAATTTCTGTTGAATTACGTTAAGCATGTAATAATTAACATGT
AATGCATGACGTTATTTATGAGATGGGTTTTTATGATTAGAGTCCCGCAATTATACATTTAATACGCGAT
AGAAAACAAAATATAGCGCGCAAACTAGGATAAATTATCGCGCGCGGTGTCATCTATGTTACTAGATCGA
CGCTGCAATTGTCTTCTGCACGAAGTGGTTTAAACTATCAGTGTTTGACAGGATATATTGGCGGGTAAAC
CTAAGAGAAAAGAGCGTTTATTAGAATAATCGGATATTTAAAAGGGCGTGAAAAGGTTTATCCGTTCGTC
CATTTGTATGTGCATGCCAACCACAGGGTTCCCCAGATCAGGCGCTGGCTGCTGAACCCCCAGCCGGAAC
TGACCCCACAAGGCCCTAGCGTTTGCAATGCACCAGGTCATCATTGACCCAGGCGTGTTCCACCAGGCCG
CTGCCTCGCAACTCTTCGCAGGCTTCGCCGACCTGCTCGCGCCACTTCTTCACGCGGGTGGAATCCGATC
CGCACATGAGGCGGAAGGTTTCCAGCTTGAGCGGGTACGGCTCCCGGTGCGAGCTGAAATAGTCGAACAT
CCGTCGGGCCGTCGGCGACAGCTTGCGGTACTTCTCCCATATGAATTTCGTGTAGTGGTCGCCAGCAAAC
AGCACGACGATTTCCTCGTCGATCAGGACCTGGCAACGGGACGTTTTCTTGCCACGGTCCAGGACGCGGA
AGCGGTGCAGCAGCGACACCGATTCCAGGTGCCCAACGCGGTCGGACGTGAAGCCCATCGCCGTCGCCTG
TAGGCGCGACAGGCATTCCTCGGCCTTCGTGTAATACCGGCCATTGATCGACCAGCCCAGGTCCTGGCAA
AGCTCGTAGAACGTGAAGGTGATCGGCTCGCCGATAGGGGTGCGCTTCGCGTACTCCAACACCTGCTGCC
ACACCAGTTCGTCATCGTCGGCCCGCAGCTCGACGCCGGTGTAGGTGATCTTCACGTCCTTGTTGACGTG
GAAAATGACCTTGTTTTGCAGCGCCTCGCGCGGGATTTTCTTGTTGCGCGTGGTGAACAGGGCAGAGCGG
GCCGTGTCGTTTGGCATCGCTCGCATCGTGTCCGGCCACGGCGCAATATCGAACAAGGAAAGCTGCATTT
CCTTGATCTGCTGCTTCGTGTGTTTCAGCAACGCGGCCTGCTTGGCCTCGCTGACCTGTTTTGCCAGGTC
CTCGCCGGCGGTTTTTCGCTTCTTGGTCGTCATAGTTCCTCGCGTGTCGATGGTCATCGACTTCGCCAAA
CCTGCCGCCTCCTGTTCAAGACGACGCGAACGCTCCACGGCGGCCGATGGCGCGGGCAGGGCAGGGGGAG
CCAGTTGCACGCTGTCGCGCTCGATCTTGGCCGTAGCTTGCTGGACCATCGAGCCGACGGACTGGAAGGT
TTCGCGGGGCGCACGCATGACGGTGCGGCTTGCGATGGTTTCGGCATCCTCGGCGGAAAACCCCGCGTCG
ATCAGTTCTTGCCTGTATGCCTTCCGGTCAAACGTCCGATTCATTCACCCTCCTTGCGGGATTGCCCCGA
CTCACGCCGGGGCAATGTGCCCTTATTCCTGATTTGACCCGCCTGGTGCCTTGGTGTCCAGATAATCCAC
CTTATCGGCAATGAAGTCGGTCCCGTAGACCGTCTGGCCGTCCTTCTCGTACTTGGTATTCCGAATCTTG
CCCTGCACGAATACCAGCGACCCCTTGCCCAAATACTTGCCGTGGGCCTCGGCCTGAGAGCCAAAACACT
TGATGCGGAAGAAGTCGGTGCGCTCCTGCTTGTCGCCGGCATCGTTGCGCCACATCTAGGATCTGCCAGG
AACCGTAAAAAGGCCGCGTTGCTGGCGTTTTTCCATAGGCTCCGCCCCCCTGACGAGCATCACAAAAATC
GACGCTCAAGTCAGAGGTGGCGAAACCCGACAGGACTATAAAGATACCAGGCGTTTCCCCCTGGAAGCTC
CCTCGTGCGCTCTCCTGTTCCGACCCTGCCGCTTACCGGATACCTGTCCGCCTTTCTCCCTTCGGGAAGC
GTGGCGCTTTCTCATAGCTCACGCTGTAGGTATCTCAGTTCGGTGTAGGTCGTTCGCTCCAAGCTGGGCT
GTGTGCACGAACCCCCCGTTCAGCCCGACCGCTGCGCCTTATCCGGTAACTATCGTCTTGAGTCCAACCC
GGTAAGACACGACTTATCGCCACTGGCAGCAGCCACTGGTAACAGGATTAGCAGAGCGAGGTATGTAGGC
GGTGCTACAGAGTTCTTGAAGTGGTGGCCTAACTACGGCTACACTAGAAGAACAGTATTTGGTATCTGCG
CTCTGCTGAAGCCAGTTACCTTCGGAAAAAGAGTTGGTAGCTCTTGATCCGGCAAACAAACCACCGCTGG
TAGCGGTGGTTTTTTTGTTTGCAAGCAGCAGATTACGCGCAGAAAAAAAGGATCTCAAGAAGATCCTTTG
ATCTTTTCTACGGGGTCTGACGCTCAGTGGAACGAAAACTCACGTTAAGGGATTTTGGTCATGAGATTAT
CAAAAAGGATCTTCACCTAGATCCTTTTAAATTAAAAATGAAGTTTTAAATCAATCTAAAGTATATATGA
GTAAACTTGGTCTGACAGTTACCAATGCTTAATCAGTGAGGCACCTATCTCAGCGATCTGTCTATTTCGT
TCATCCATAGTTGCCTGACTCCCCGTCGTGTAGATAACTACGATACGGGAGGGCTTACCATCTGGCCCCA
GTGCTGCAATGATACCGCGAGAACCACGCTCACCGGCTCCAGATTTATCAGCAATAAACCAGCCAGCCGG
AAGGGCCGAGCGCAGAAGTGGTCCTGCAACTTTATCCGCCTCCATCCAGTCTATTAATTGTTGCCGGGAA
GCTAGAGTAAGTAGTTCGCCAGTTAATAGTTTGCGCAACGTTGTTGCCATTGCTACAGGCATCGTGGTGT
CACGCTCGTCGTTTGGTATGGCTTCATTCAGCTCCGGTTCCCAACGATCAAGGCGAGTTACATGATCCCC
CATGTTGTGCAAAAAAGCGGTTAGCTCCTTCGGTCCTCCGATCGTTGTCAGAAGTAAGTTGGCCGCAGTG
TTATCACTCATGGTTATGGCAGCACTGCATAATTCTCTTACTGTCATGCCATCCGTAAGATGCTTTTCTG
TGACTGGTGAGTACTCAACCAAGTCATTCTGAGAATAGTGTATGCGGCGACCGAGTTGCTCTTGCCCGGC
GTCAATACGGGATAATACCGCGCCACATAGCAGAACTTTAAAAGTGCTCATCATTGGAAAACGTTCTTCG
GGGCGAAAACTCTCAAGGATCTTACCGCTGTTGAGATCCAGTTCGATGTAACCCACTCGTGCACCCAACT
GATCTTCAGCATCTTTTACTTTCACCAGCGTTTCTGGGTGAGCAAAAACAGGAAGGCAAAATGCCGCAAA
AAAGGGAATAAGGGCGACACGGAAATGTTGAATACTCATACTCTTCCTTTTTCAATATTATTGAAGCATT
TATCAAGGTTATTGTCTCATGAGCGGATACATATTTGAATGTATTTAGAAAAATAAACAAATAGGGGTTC
CGCGCACGAATTGGCCAGCGCTGCCATTTTTGGGGTGAGGCCGTTCGCGGCCGAGGGGCGCAGCCCCTGG
GGGGATGGGAGGCCCGCGTTAGCGGGCCGGGAGGGTTCGAGAAGGGGGGGCACCCCCCTTCGGCGTGCGC
GGTCACGCGCACAGGGCGCAGCCCTGGTTAAAAACAAGGTTTATAAATATTGGTTTAAAAGCAGGTTAAA
AGACAGGTTAGCGGTGGCCGAAAAACGGGCGGAAACCCTTGCAAATGCTGGATTTTCTGCCTGTGGACAG
CCCCTCAAATGTCAATAGGTGCGCCCCTCATCTGTCAGCACTCTGCCCCTCAAGTGTCAAGGATCGCGCC
CCTCATCTGTCAGTAGTCGCGCCCCTCAAGTGTCAATACCGCAGGGCACTTATCCCCAGGCTTGTCCACA
TCATCTGTGGGAAACTCGCGTAAAATCAGGCGTTTTCGCCGATTTGCGAGGCTGGCCAGCTCCACGTCGC
CGGCCGAAATCGAGCCTGCCCCTCATCTGTCAACGCCGCGCCGGGTGAGTCGGCCCCTCAAGTGTCAACG
TCCGCCCCTCATCTGTCAGTGAGGGCCAAGTTTTCCGCGAGGTATCCACAACGCCGGCGGCCGCGGTGTC
TCGCACACGGCTTCGACGGCGTTTCTGGCGCGTTTGCAGGGCCATAGACGGCCGCCAGCCCAGCGGCGAG
GGCAACCAGCCCGGTGAGCGTCGCAAAGGAGATCCTGATCTGACTGATGGGCTGCCTGTATCGAGTGGTG
ATTTTGTGCCGAGCTGCCGGTCGGGGAGCTGTTGGCTGGCTGGTGGCAGGATATATTGTGGTGTAAACAA
ATTGACGCTTAGACAACTTAATAACACATTGCGGACGTTTTTAATGTACTGGGGTGGATGCAGTGGGCCC
CAC
